Addgene plasmid #112436: pZNF589.1.0-gDNA
Purpose: CRISPR plasmid for expression of Cas9 and gRNA targeting human transcription factor ZNF589
Depositing lab: Kevin White. Depositing organization: University of Chicago.
Backbone
  Vector backbone: pX330
  Backbone manufacturer: Zhang lab (Addgene plasmid ID: 42230)
  Vector type: Mammalian Expression, CRISPR
Growth in bacteria
  Bacterial resistance: Ampicillin, 100 μg/mL
  Growth temperature: 37°C
  Growth strain: DH5alpha
  Copy number: High Copy
Gene/Insert
  Gene/Insert name: ZNF589
  gRNA/shRNA sequence: ATTGAGGCCGAGGCTTTGTA AGG
  Species: H. sapiens (human)
  Entrez Gene: ZNF589 (a.k.a. SZF1)
  Cloning method: Restriction Enzyme; 5′ cloning site BbsI (destroyed during cloning); 3′ cloning site BbsI (destroyed during cloning)
  Sequencing primers: 5′ hU6-F (5'-GAGGGCCTATTTCCCATGATT-3')
Terms and licenses: Academic/Nonprofit Terms; Industry Terms: Not Available to Industry
Depositor comments: gRNA sequence listed includes 20 nucleotide target sequence, followed by the uncloned PAM sequence. The PAM sequence is not present in the plasmid. Use with plasmid pZNF589-donor.
How to cite: pZNF589.1.0-gDNA was a gift from Kevin White (Addgene plasmid # 112436 ; http://n2t.net/addgene:112436 ; RRID:Addgene_112436)
