[The description below was written by a language model from this plasmid's Addgene catalogue record and pLannotate feature annotations shown in this document.]
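Description:
pZNF589.1.0-gDNA is a mammalian CRISPR expression plasmid built on the pX330 backbone, delivering both Streptococcus pyogenes Cas9 and a single guide RNA directed against the human transcription factor gene ZNF589 (also known as SZF1). It is maintained in E. coli as a high-copy plasmid through a ColE1/pUC-type origin and selected with ampicillin via the β-lactamase gene under its own promoter. An f1 phage origin is also present, and the annotation picks up short bom and rop fragments as backbone remnants, plus a single AAV2 inverted terminal repeat downstream of the Cas9 cassette. With only one ITR annotated, the record gives no indication that the plasmid is meant for AAV packaging.

Two expression units carry the payload. A human U6 RNA polymerase III promoter drives the guide RNA: the 20-nucleotide ZNF589 target sequence was inserted between BbsI sites (both destroyed by cloning) immediately upstream of the S. pyogenes gRNA scaffold, which spans the numbering origin of the sequence record. The PAM listed with the target in the catalogue entry is genomic and is not part of the plasmid. Cas9 is expressed from a hybrid CBh-type promoter composed of the CMV enhancer, chicken β-actin promoter and a hybrid CBA/MVM intron. The coding sequence is annotated as contiguous N- and C-terminal portions, which together form the full-length nuclease. It is followed by a C-terminal nucleoplasmin bipartite nuclear localization signal and terminated by the bovine growth hormone polyadenylation signal.

The depositor notes that the plasmid is to be used with a companion plasmid, pZNF589-donor, implying that the Cas9 cut at ZNF589 is meant to be repaired from a donor template. The record does not describe what the donor introduces.
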