Features (pLannotate 1.2.2; 18 found; start..end, strand, type, name):
     79..122     +  misc_RNA       gRNA scaffold (fragment): guide RNA scaffold for the Streptococcus pyogenes CRISPR/Cas9 system
    169..454     +  enhancer       CMV enhancer: human cytomegalovirus immediate early enhancer; contains an 18-bp deletion relative to the standard CMV enhancer
    456..705     +  promoter       chicken β-actin promoter: contains a 21-bp deletion relative to the standard chicken β-actin promoter
    706..933     +  intron         hybrid intron: hybrid between chicken β-actin (CBA) and minute virus of mice (MMV) introns (Gray et al., 2011)
   1071..2672    +  CDS            Cas9(N): N-terminal portion of Streptococcus pyogenes Cas9 (Zetsche et al., 2015)
   2673..5171    +  CDS            Cas9(C): C-terminal portion of Streptococcus pyogenes Cas9 (Zetsche et al., 2015)
   5172..5219    +  CDS            nucleoplasmin NLS: bipartite nuclear localization signal from nucleoplasmin
   5253..5364    +  polyA_signal   bGH poly(A) signal: bovine growth hormone polyadenylation signal
   5469..5609    +  repeat_region  AAV2 ITR: inverted terminal repeat of adeno-associated virus serotype 2 inverted
   5614..5665    -  misc_feature   bom (fragment): basis of mobility region from pBR322
   5684..6139    +  rep_origin     f1 ori (sequence partly withheld): f1 bacteriophage origin of replication; arrow indicates direction of (+) strand synthesis
   6140..6189    -  misc_feature   bom (fragment): basis of mobility region from pBR322
   6291..6326    -  CDS            rop (fragment): Rop protein, which maintains plasmids at low copy number; rop
   6421..6525    +  promoter       AmpR promoter: bla
   6526..7386    +  CDS            AmpR: β-lactamase; bla; confers resistance to ampicillin, carbenicillin, and related antibiotics
   7557..8145    +  rep_origin     ori: high-copy-number ColE1/pMB1/pBR322/pUC origin of replication
   8207..8447    +  promoter       U6 promoter: RNA polymerase III promoter for human U6 snRNA
   8477..72      +  misc_RNA       gRNA scaffold (across the origin): guide RNA scaffold for the Streptococcus pyogenes CRISPR/Cas9 system
>Addgene plasmid #112436 | pZNF589.1.0-gDNA | addgene full sequence | sequence record 230388 | Addgene NGS Result
TAGAGCTAGAAATAGCAAGTTAAAATAAGGCTAGTCCGTTATCAACTTGAAAAAGTGGCACCGAGTCGGT
GCTTTTTTGTTTTAGAGCTAGAAATAGCAAGTTAAAATAAGGCTAGTCCGTTTTTAGCGCGTGCGCCAAT
TCTGCAGACAAATGGCTCTAGAGGTACCCGTTACATAACTTACGGTAAATGGCCCGCCTGGCTGACCGCC
CAACGACCCCCGCCCATTGACGTCAATAGTAACGCCAATAGGGACTTTCCATTGACGTCAATGGGTGGAG
TATTTACGGTAAACTGCCCACTTGGCAGTACATCAAGTGTATCATATGCCAAGTACGCCCCCTATTGACG
TCAATGACGGTAAATGGCCCGCCTGGCATTGTGCCCAGTACATGACCTTATGGGACTTTCCTACTTGGCA
GTACATCTACGTATTAGTCATCGCTATTACCATGGTCGAGGTGAGCCCCACGTTCTGCTTCACTCTCCCC
ATCTCCCCCCCCTCCCCACCCCCAATTTTGTATTTATTTATTTTTTAATTATTTTGTGCAGCGATGGGGG
CGGGGGGGGGGGGGGCGAGGGGCGGGGCGGGGCGAGGCGGAGAGGTGCGGCGGCAGCCAATCAGAGCGGC
GCGCTCCGAAAGTTTCCTTTTATGGCGAGGCGGCGGCGGCGGCGGCCCTATAAAAAGCGAAGCGCGCGGC
GGGCGGGAGTCGCTGCGCGCTGCCTTCGCCCCGTGCCCCGCTCCGCCGCCGCCTCGCGCCGCCCGCCCCG
GCTCTGACTGACCGCGTTACTCCCACAGGTGAGCGGGCGGGACGGCCCTTCTCCTCCGGGCTGTAATTAG
CTGAGCAAGAGGTAAGGGTTTAAGGGATGGTTGGTTGGTGGGGTATTAATGTTTAATTACCTGGAGCACC
TGCCTGAAATCACTTTTTTTCAGGTTGGACCGGTGCCACCATGGACTATAAGGACCACGACGGAGACTAC
AAGGATCATGATATTGATTACAAAGACGATGACGATAAGATGGCCCCAAAGAAGAAGCGGAAGGTCGGTA
TCCACGGAGTCCCAGCAGCCGACAAGAAGTACAGCATCGGCCTGGACATCGGCACCAACTCTGTGGGCTG
GGCCGTGATCACCGACGAGTACAAGGTGCCCAGCAAGAAATTCAAGGTGCTGGGCAACACCGACCGGCAC
AGCATCAAGAAGAACCTGATCGGAGCCCTGCTGTTCGACAGCGGCGAAACAGCCGAGGCCACCCGGCTGA
AGAGAACCGCCAGAAGAAGATACACCAGACGGAAGAACCGGATCTGCTATCTGCAAGAGATCTTCAGCAA
CGAGATGGCCAAGGTGGACGACAGCTTCTTCCACAGACTGGAAGAGTCCTTCCTGGTGGAAGAGGATAAG
AAGCACGAGCGGCACCCCATCTTCGGCAACATCGTGGACGAGGTGGCCTACCACGAGAAGTACCCCACCA
TCTACCACCTGAGAAAGAAACTGGTGGACAGCACCGACAAGGCCGACCTGCGGCTGATCTATCTGGCCCT
GGCCCACATGATCAAGTTCCGGGGCCACTTCCTGATCGAGGGCGACCTGAACCCCGACAACAGCGACGTG
GACAAGCTGTTCATCCAGCTGGTGCAGACCTACAACCAGCTGTTCGAGGAAAACCCCATCAACGCCAGCG
GCGTGGACGCCAAGGCCATCCTGTCTGCCAGACTGAGCAAGAGCAGACGGCTGGAAAATCTGATCGCCCA
GCTGCCCGGCGAGAAGAAGAATGGCCTGTTCGGAAACCTGATTGCCCTGAGCCTGGGCCTGACCCCCAAC
TTCAAGAGCAACTTCGACCTGGCCGAGGATGCCAAACTGCAGCTGAGCAAGGACACCTACGACGACGACC
TGGACAACCTGCTGGCCCAGATCGGCGACCAGTACGCCGACCTGTTTCTGGCCGCCAAGAACCTGTCCGA
CGCCATCCTGCTGAGCGACATCCTGAGAGTGAACACCGAGATCACCAAGGCCCCCCTGAGCGCCTCTATG
ATCAAGAGATACGACGAGCACCACCAGGACCTGACCCTGCTGAAAGCTCTCGTGCGGCAGCAGCTGCCTG
AGAAGTACAAAGAGATTTTCTTCGACCAGAGCAAGAACGGCTACGCCGGCTACATTGACGGCGGAGCCAG
CCAGGAAGAGTTCTACAAGTTCATCAAGCCCATCCTGGAAAAGATGGACGGCACCGAGGAACTGCTCGTG
AAGCTGAACAGAGAGGACCTGCTGCGGAAGCAGCGGACCTTCGACAACGGCAGCATCCCCCACCAGATCC
ACCTGGGAGAGCTGCACGCCATTCTGCGGCGGCAGGAAGATTTTTACCCATTCCTGAAGGACAACCGGGA
AAAGATCGAGAAGATCCTGACCTTCCGCATCCCCTACTACGTGGGCCCTCTGGCCAGGGGAAACAGCAGA
TTCGCCTGGATGACCAGAAAGAGCGAGGAAACCATCACCCCCTGGAACTTCGAGGAAGTGGTGGACAAGG
GCGCTTCCGCCCAGAGCTTCATCGAGCGGATGACCAACTTCGATAAGAACCTGCCCAACGAGAAGGTGCT
GCCCAAGCACAGCCTGCTGTACGAGTACTTCACCGTGTATAACGAGCTGACCAAAGTGAAATACGTGACC
GAGGGAATGAGAAAGCCCGCCTTCCTGAGCGGCGAGCAGAAAAAGGCCATCGTGGACCTGCTGTTCAAGA
CCAACCGGAAAGTGACCGTGAAGCAGCTGAAAGAGGACTACTTCAAGAAAATCGAGTGCTTCGACTCCGT
GGAAATCTCCGGCGTGGAAGATCGGTTCAACGCCTCCCTGGGCACATACCACGATCTGCTGAAAATTATC
AAGGACAAGGACTTCCTGGACAATGAGGAAAACGAGGACATTCTGGAAGATATCGTGCTGACCCTGACAC
TGTTTGAGGACAGAGAGATGATCGAGGAACGGCTGAAAACCTATGCCCACCTGTTCGACGACAAAGTGAT
GAAGCAGCTGAAGCGGCGGAGATACACCGGCTGGGGCAGGCTGAGCCGGAAGCTGATCAACGGCATCCGG
GACAAGCAGTCCGGCAAGACAATCCTGGATTTCCTGAAGTCCGACGGCTTCGCCAACAGAAACTTCATGC
AGCTGATCCACGACGACAGCCTGACCTTTAAAGAGGACATCCAGAAAGCCCAGGTGTCCGGCCAGGGCGA
TAGCCTGCACGAGCACATTGCCAATCTGGCCGGCAGCCCCGCCATTAAGAAGGGCATCCTGCAGACAGTG
AAGGTGGTGGACGAGCTCGTGAAAGTGATGGGCCGGCACAAGCCCGAGAACATCGTGATCGAAATGGCCA
GAGAGAACCAGACCACCCAGAAGGGACAGAAGAACAGCCGCGAGAGAATGAAGCGGATCGAAGAGGGCAT
CAAAGAGCTGGGCAGCCAGATCCTGAAAGAACACCCCGTGGAAAACACCCAGCTGCAGAACGAGAAGCTG
TACCTGTACTACCTGCAGAATGGGCGGGATATGTACGTGGACCAGGAACTGGACATCAACCGGCTGTCCG
ACTACGATGTGGACCATATCGTGCCTCAGAGCTTTCTGAAGGACGACTCCATCGACAACAAGGTGCTGAC
CAGAAGCGACAAGAACCGGGGCAAGAGCGACAACGTGCCCTCCGAAGAGGTCGTGAAGAAGATGAAGAAC
TACTGGCGGCAGCTGCTGAACGCCAAGCTGATTACCCAGAGAAAGTTCGACAATCTGACCAAGGCCGAGA
GAGGCGGCCTGAGCGAACTGGATAAGGCCGGCTTCATCAAGAGACAGCTGGTGGAAACCCGGCAGATCAC
AAAGCACGTGGCACAGATCCTGGACTCCCGGATGAACACTAAGTACGACGAGAATGACAAGCTGATCCGG
GAAGTGAAAGTGATCACCCTGAAGTCCAAGCTGGTGTCCGATTTCCGGAAGGATTTCCAGTTTTACAAAG
TGCGCGAGATCAACAACTACCACCACGCCCACGACGCCTACCTGAACGCCGTCGTGGGAACCGCCCTGAT
CAAAAAGTACCCTAAGCTGGAAAGCGAGTTCGTGTACGGCGACTACAAGGTGTACGACGTGCGGAAGATG
ATCGCCAAGAGCGAGCAGGAAATCGGCAAGGCTACCGCCAAGTACTTCTTCTACAGCAACATCATGAACT
TTTTCAAGACCGAGATTACCCTGGCCAACGGCGAGATCCGGAAGCGGCCTCTGATCGAGACAAACGGCGA
AACCGGGGAGATCGTGTGGGATAAGGGCCGGGATTTTGCCACCGTGCGGAAAGTGCTGAGCATGCCCCAA
GTGAATATCGTGAAAAAGACCGAGGTGCAGACAGGCGGCTTCAGCAAAGAGTCTATCCTGCCCAAGAGGA
ACAGCGATAAGCTGATCGCCAGAAAGAAGGACTGGGACCCTAAGAAGTACGGCGGCTTCGACAGCCCCAC
CGTGGCCTATTCTGTGCTGGTGGTGGCCAAAGTGGAAAAGGGCAAGTCCAAGAAACTGAAGAGTGTGAAA
GAGCTGCTGGGGATCACCATCATGGAAAGAAGCAGCTTCGAGAAGAATCCCATCGACTTTCTGGAAGCCA
AGGGCTACAAAGAAGTGAAAAAGGACCTGATCATCAAGCTGCCTAAGTACTCCCTGTTCGAGCTGGAAAA
CGGCCGGAAGAGAATGCTGGCCTCTGCCGGCGAACTGCAGAAGGGAAACGAACTGGCCCTGCCCTCCAAA
TATGTGAACTTCCTGTACCTGGCCAGCCACTATGAGAAGCTGAAGGGCTCCCCCGAGGATAATGAGCAGA
AACAGCTGTTTGTGGAACAGCACAAGCACTACCTGGACGAGATCATCGAGCAGATCAGCGAGTTCTCCAA
GAGAGTGATCCTGGCCGACGCTAATCTGGACAAAGTGCTGTCCGCCTACAACAAGCACCGGGATAAGCCC
ATCAGAGAGCAGGCCGAGAATATCATCCACCTGTTTACCCTGACCAATCTGGGAGCCCCTGCCGCCTTCA
AGTACTTTGACACCACCATCGACCGGAAGAGGTACACCAGCACCAAAGAGGTGCTGGACGCCACCCTGAT
CCACCAGAGCATCACCGGCCTGTACGAGACACGGATCGACCTGTCTCAGCTGGGAGGCGACAAAAGGCCG
GCGGCCACGAAAAAGGCCGGCCAGGCAAAAAAGAAAAAGTAAGAATTCCTAGAGCTCGCTGATCAGCCTC
GACTGTGCCTTCTAGTTGCCAGCCATCTGTTGTTTGCCCCTCCCCCGTGCCTTCCTTGACCCTGGAAGGT
GCCACTCCCACTGTCCTTTCCTAATAAAATGAGGAAATTGCATCGCATTGTCTGAGTAGGTGTCATTCTA
TTCTGGGGGGTGGGGTGGGGCAGGACAGCAAGGGGGAGGATTGGGAAGAGAATAGCAGGCATGCTGGGGA
GCGGCCGCAGGAACCCCTAGTGATGGAGTTGGCCACTCCCTCTCTGCGCGCTCGCTCGCTCACTGAGGCC
GGGCGACCAAAGGTCGCCCGACGCCCGGGCTTTGCCCGGGCGGCCTCAGTGAGCGAGCGAGCGCGCAGCT
GCCTGCAGGGGCGCCTGATGCGGTATTTTCTCCTTACGCATCTGTGCGGTATTTCACACCGCATA
[95 nt withheld, positions 5666-5760]
T
[46 nt withheld, positions 5762-5807]
C
[141 nt withheld, positions 5809-5949]
CCTTTGACGTTGGAGTCCACGTTCTTT
[37 nt withheld, positions 5977-6013]
ACTCTATCTCGGGCTATTCTTTTGATTTATAAGGGATTTTGCCGATTTCGGTCTATTGGTTAAAAAATGA
GCTGATTTAACAAAAATTTAACGCGAATTTTAACAAAATATTAACGTTTACAATTTTATGGTGCACTCTC
AGTACAATCTGCTCTGATGCCGCATAGTTAAGCCAGCCCCGACACCCGCCAACACCCGCTGACGCGCCCT
GACGGGCTTGTCTGCTCCCGGCATCCGCTTACAGACAAGCTGTGACCGTCTCCGGGAGCTGCATGTGTCA
GAGGTTTTCACCGTCATCACCGAAACGCGCGAGACGAAAGGGCCTCGTGATACGCCTATTTTTATAGGTT
AATGTCATGATAATAATGGTTTCTTAGACGTCAGGTGGCACTTTTCGGGGAAATGTGCGCGGAACCCCTA
TTTGTTTATTTTTCTAAATACATTCAAATATGTATCCGCTCATGAGACAATAACCCTGATAAATGCTTCA
ATAATATTGAAAAAGGAAGAGTATGAGTATTCAACATTTCCGTGTCGCCCTTATTCCCTTTTTTGCGGCA
TTTTGCCTTCCTGTTTTTGCTCACCCAGAAACGCTGGTGAAAGTAAAAGATGCTGAAGATCAGTTGGGTG
CACGAGTGGGTTACATCGAACTGGATCTCAACAGCGGTAAGATCCTTGAGAGTTTTCGCCCCGAAGAACG
TTTTCCAATGATGAGCACTTTTAAAGTTCTGCTATGTGGCGCGGTATTATCCCGTATTGACGCCGGGCAA
GAGCAACTCGGTCGCCGCATACACTATTCTCAGAATGACTTGGTTGAGTACTCACCAGTCACAGAAAAGC
ATCTTACGGATGGCATGACAGTAAGAGAATTATGCAGTGCTGCCATAACCATGAGTGATAACACTGCGGC
CAACTTACTTCTGACAACGATCGGAGGACCGAAGGAGCTAACCGCTTTTTTGCACAACATGGGGGATCAT
GTAACTCGCCTTGATCGTTGGGAACCGGAGCTGAATGAAGCCATACCAAACGACGAGCGTGACACCACGA
TGCCTGTAGCAATGGCAACAACGTTGCGCAAACTATTAACTGGCGAACTACTTACTCTAGCTTCCCGGCA
ACAATTAATAGACTGGATGGAGGCGGATAAAGTTGCAGGACCACTTCTGCGCTCGGCCCTTCCGGCTGGC
TGGTTTATTGCTGATAAATCTGGAGCCGGTGAGCGTGGAAGCCGCGGTATCATTGCAGCACTGGGGCCAG
ATGGTAAGCCCTCCCGTATCGTAGTTATCTACACGACGGGGAGTCAGGCAACTATGGATGAACGAAATAG
ACAGATCGCTGAGATAGGTGCCTCACTGATTAAGCATTGGTAACTGTCAGACCAAGTTTACTCATATATA
CTTTAGATTGATTTAAAACTTCATTTTTAATTTAAAAGGATCTAGGTGAAGATCCTTTTTGATAATCTCA
TGACCAAAATCCCTTAACGTGAGTTTTCGTTCCACTGAGCGTCAGACCCCGTAGAAAAGATCAAAGGATC
TTCTTGAGATCCTTTTTTTCTGCGCGTAATCTGCTGCTTGCAAACAAAAAAACCACCGCTACCAGCGGTG
GTTTGTTTGCCGGATCAAGAGCTACCAACTCTTTTTCCGAAGGTAACTGGCTTCAGCAGAGCGCAGATAC
CAAATACTGTTCTTCTAGTGTAGCCGTAGTTAGGCCACCACTTCAAGAACTCTGTAGCACCGCCTACATA
CCTCGCTCTGCTAATCCTGTTACCAGTGGCTGCTGCCAGTGGCGATAAGTCGTGTCTTACCGGGTTGGAC
TCAAGACGATAGTTACCGGATAAGGCGCAGCGGTCGGGCTGAACGGGGGGTTCGTGCACACAGCCCAGCT
TGGAGCGAACGACCTACACCGAACTGAGATACCTACAGCGTGAGCTATGAGAAAGCGCCACGCTTCCCGA
AGGGAGAAAGGCGGACAGGTATCCGGTAAGCGGCAGGGTCGGAACAGGAGAGCGCACGAGGGAGCTTCCA
GGGGGAAACGCCTGGTATCTTTATAGTCCTGTCGGGTTTCGCCACCTCTGACTTGAGCGTCGATTTTTGT
GATGCTCGTCAGGGGGGCGGAGCCTATGGAAAAACGCCAGCAACGCGGCCTTTTTACGGTTCCTGGCCTT
TTGCTGGCCTTTTGCTCACATGTGAGGGCCTATTTCCCATGATTCCTTCATATTTGCATATACGATACAA
GGCTGTTAGAGAGATAATTGGAATTAATTTGACTGTAAACACAAAGATATTAGTACAAAATACGTGACGT
AGAAAGTAATAATTTCTTGGGTAGTTTGCAGTTTTAAAATTATGTTTTAAAATGGACTATCATATGCTTA
CCGTAACTTGAAAGTATTTCGATTTCTTGGCTTTATATATCTTGTGGAAAGGACGAAACACCGATTGAGG
CCGAGGCTTTGTAGTTT
